>Addgene plasmid #168695 | pDONR223 HCoV-OC43 NSP10_nostop | depositor partial sequence | sequence record 326904 | Inserted CDS without stop codon
ATGGCTGGAACTGCTACTGAATATGCTTCCAACTCATCTATATTGTCTTTATGTGCGTTTTCTGTAGATC
CTAAGAAAACGTATTTAGATTTTATACAACAAGGAGGAACACCTATTGCCAATTGTGTTAAAATGTTGTG
TGACCATGCTGGTACCGGTATGGCCATTACTGTTAAACCCGATGCTACCACTAGTCAGGATTCATATGGT
GGTGCGTCTGTTTGTATATATTGCCGCGCACGAGTTGAACACCCAGATGTTGATGGGTTGTGCAAATTAC
GCGGCAAGTTTGTACAAGTGCCTGTAGGTATAAAAGATCCTGTGTCTTATGTTTTGACACATGATGTTTG
TCGAGTTTGTGGATTTTGGCGGGATGGAAGTTGTTCATGTGTTAGCACTGACACTACTGTTCAATAA
