[The description below was written by a language model from this plasmid's Addgene catalogue record.]
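Description:
pDONR223 HCoV-OC43 NSP10_nostop is a Gateway-compatible Entry clone built on the pDONR223 donor backbone and maintained in E. coli under spectinomycin selection. The record gives no feature table, so the origin of replication and the copy number are not documented here. As an Entry clone made by Gateway recombination, the insert would be expected to sit between attL recombination sites, and the M13 forward and reverse sequencing primers listed in the record read into it from either side.

The payload is a 411 bp open reading frame encoding NSP10, a non-structural protein that is part of the ORF1ab polyprotein of human coronavirus OC43. The "nostop" designation indicates that the coding sequence lacks a stop codon, so that after transfer into a Destination vector it can be read through into a C-terminal tag or fusion partner supplied by that vector. No promoter, tag or reporter is recorded for the construct; it functions as a storage and shuttle vector, with expression elements coming from whatever Destination vector receives the insert in an LR recombination reaction.

The plasmid belongs to a collection of human coronavirus protein-coding sequences assembled as a flexible, multipurpose Entry clone resource. That format allows the same ORF to be moved into vectors for different hosts and assays, although the record names no specific downstream application for this clone.
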