Addgene plasmid #168695: pDONR223 HCoV-OC43 NSP10_nostop
Purpose: Gateway-compatible Entry vector
Depositing lab: Fritz Roth. Depositing organization: Sinai Health System. Publication: A resource of human coronavirus protein-coding sequences in a flexible, multipurpose Gateway Entry clone collection. Weller B, Lin CW, Pogoutse O, Sauer M, Marin-de la Rosa N, Strobel A, Young V, Knapp JJ, Rayhan A, Falter C, Kim DK, Roth FP, Falter-Braun P. G3 (Bethesda). 2023 Jul 5;13(7):jkad105. doi: 10.1093/g3journal/jkad105. PubMed 37267226.
Backbone
  Vector backbone: pDONR223
  Backbone manufacturer: Rual et al, Genome Res. 14:2128-2135, 2004.
  Backbone size w/o insert (bp): 5005
  Vector type: Other
Growth in bacteria
  Bacterial resistance: Spectinomycin, 50 μg/mL
  Growth temperature: 37°C
  Growth strain: DH5alpha
  Copy number: Unknown
Gene/Insert
  Gene/Insert name: NSP10
  Species: Other
  Insert size (bp): 411
  Entrez Gene: ORF1ab (a.k.a. EYW02_gp1)
  Cloning method: Gateway Cloning
  Sequencing primers: 5′ m13-For; 3′ m13-Rev
Resource information
  A portion of this plasmid was derived from a plasmid made by: Falter-Braun Lab
Terms and licenses: Academic/Nonprofit Terms; Industry Terms
How to cite: pDONR223 HCoV-OC43 NSP10_nostop was a gift from Fritz Roth (Addgene plasmid # 168695 ; http://n2t.net/addgene:168695 ; RRID:Addgene_168695)
